Addgene plasmid #146201: pAc5.1B-lambdaN-HA-DmMe31B-E208Q_E
Purpose: Insect Expression of DmMe31B-E208Q
Depositing lab: Elisa Izaurralde. Depositing organization: Max Planck Institute for Developmental Biology. Publication: Structural basis for the mutually exclusive anchoring of P body components EDC3 and Tral to the DEAD box protein DDX6/Me31B. Tritschler F, Braun JE, Eulalio A, Truffault V, Izaurralde E, Weichenrieder O. Mol Cell. 2009 Mar 13. 33(5):661-8. 10.1016/j.molcel.2009.02.014 PubMed 19285948.
Backbone
  Vector backbone: Unknown
  Vector type: Insect Expression
Growth in bacteria
  Bacterial resistance: Ampicillin, 100 μg/mL
  Growth temperature: 37°C
  Growth strain: DH5alpha
  Copy number: Low Copy
Gene/Insert
  Gene/Insert name: DmMe31B-E208Q
  Species: D. melanogaster (fly)
  Entrez Gene: me31B (a.k.a. Dmel_CG4916, CG4916, DDX6, Dhh1p/Me31b, DmRH3, Dmel\CG4916, ME31B, Mat31B, Me31B, Me31b, l(2)k06607, me31b)
  Cloning method: Unknown
Terms and licenses: Academic/Nonprofit Terms; Industry Terms: Not Available to Industry
Depositor comments: ORF extracted from NCBI: NM_078809.3 Plasmids from this collection were made available to the research community and donated after the lab closed. Please note that the sequence provided by the depositing laboratory may be theoretical/predicted or based on Sanger sequencing results. There may be discrepancies between sequencing results obtained by Addgene and the depositor sequence. If an Addgene verified sequence is not available, please contact before placing your order to request that our lab fully sequence the plasmid.
How to cite: pAc5.1B-lambdaN-HA-DmMe31B-E208Q_E was a gift from Elisa Izaurralde (Addgene plasmid # 146201 ; http://n2t.net/addgene:146201 ; RRID:Addgene_146201)
