[The description below was written by a language model from this plasmid's Addgene catalogue record and pLannotate feature annotations shown in this document.]
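Description:
pAc5.1B-lambdaN-HA-DmMe31B-E208Q_E is a 6,847 nt insect expression plasmid. The catalogue lists the backbone as unknown, although the name and features point to a pAc5.1-type vector. It is propagated in E. coli through a ColE1/pUC-family origin and selected with ampicillin via the β-lactamase gene and its bla promoter. The annotation describes the origin as high-copy, whereas the catalogue entry lists the plasmid as low copy. A partial tetracycline-resistance fragment and a short SV40 large T antigen fragment also appear in the backbone; these look like non-functional remnants. No marker for selection in insect cells is annotated.

Expression is driven by the constitutive Drosophila melanogaster actin 5C (Ac5) promoter and terminated by an SV40 polyadenylation signal. The open reading frame begins with a short fragment of the bacteriophage lambda N protein, the peptide that binds boxB RNA hairpins. This is followed by an HA epitope (annotated as a fragment of a 3xHA tag) and then the D. melanogaster me31B coding sequence, the fly DDX6 orthologue. Me31B is a DEAD-box ATP-dependent RNA helicase involved in translational repression and mRNA decapping. The E208Q substitution named in the record is not explained further there. A V5 tag lies downstream of the insert, but the record does not show whether it is read in frame with Me31B.

The lambdaN fusion is the format generally used for tethering assays, in which the protein is recruited to a boxB-containing reporter mRNA in cultured Drosophila cells, with HA allowing detection or immunoprecipitation. The record itself states only insect expression of the mutant, in connection with work on how P-body components bind DDX6/Me31B.
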