Features (pLannotate 1.2.2; 11 found; start..end, strand, type, name):
    399..503     -  promoter       AmpR promoter: bla
    653..3165    +  promoter       Ac5 promoter: Drosophila melanogaster actin 5C promoter
   3185..3250    +  CDS            N (fragment): REGN_LAMBD - Experimental evidence at protein level: Swiss-Prot protein existence level 1. Plays a role as a transcriptional antitermination factor that allows the virus to initiate its lytic phase. Activates expression of the delayed viral early genes by modifying host RNA polymerase (RNAP) into a form that is resistant to termination signals. This antitermination function requires the host NusA protein which serves to stabilize the interaction between antitermination protein N and host RNA polymerase. From Escherichia phage lambda (Bacteriophage lambda).
   3275..3301    +  CDS            3xHA (fragment): three tandem HA epitope tags
   3314..4690    +  CDS            me31B: DDX6_DROME - Experimental evidence at protein level: Swiss-Prot protein existence level 1. ATP-dependent RNA helicase which is a core component of a variety of ribonucleoprotein complexes (RNPs) that play critical roles in translational repression and mRNA decapping during embryogenesis, oogenesis, neurogenesis and neurotransmission (PubMed:11546740, PubMed:16256742, PubMed:17178403, PubMed:18590813, PubMed:21267420, PubMed:21447556, PubMed:28875934, PubMed:28388438, PubMed:17982591, PubMed:31114929). Recruits core components and translational repressors to some RNP complexes, and mediates RNP
   4729..4770    +  CDS            V5 tag: epitope tag from simian virus 5
   4870..5004    -  polyA_signal   SV40 poly(A) signal: SV40 polyadenylation signal
   5027..5111    -  CDS            large T antigen (fragment): large T antigen from SV40 (simian virus 40)
   5112..5582    +  CDS            TcR (fragment): tetracycline efflux protein; tet; confers resistance to tetracycline
   5626..6214    -  rep_origin     ori: high-copy-number ColE1/pMB1/pBR322/pUC origin of replication
   6385..398     -  CDS            AmpR (across the origin): β-lactamase; bla; confers resistance to ampicillin, carbenicillin, and related antibiotics
>Addgene plasmid #146201 | pAc5.1B-lambdaN-HA-DmMe31B-E208Q_E | depositor full sequence | sequence record 288646 | Full Sequence
GCCGCAGTGTTATCACTCATGGTTATGGCAGCACTGCATAATTCTCTTACTGTCATGCCATCCGTAAGAT
GCTTTTCTGTGACTGGTGAGTACTCAACCAAGTCATTCTGAGAATAGTGTATGCGGCGACCGAGTTGCTC
TTGCCCGGCGTCAACACGGGATAATACCGCGCCACATAGCAGAACTTTAAAAGTGCTCATCATTGGAAAA
CGTTCTTCGGGGCGAAAACTCTCAAGGATCTTACCGCTGTTGAGATCCAGTTCGATGTAACCCACTCGTG
CACCCAACTGATCTTCAGCATCTTTTACTTTCACCAGCGTTTCTGGGTGAGCAAAAACAGGAAGGCAAAA
TGCCGCAAAAAAGGGAATAAGGGCGACACGGAAATGTTGAATACTCATACTCTTCCTTTTTCAATATTAT
TGAAGCATTTATCAGGGTTATTGTCTCATGAGCGGATACATATTTGAATGTATTTAGAAAAATAAACAAA
TAGGGGTTCCGCGCACATTTCCCCGAAAAGTGCCACCTGACGTCTAAGAAACCATTATTATCATGACATT
AACCTATAAAAATAGGCGTATCACGAGGCCCTTTCGTCTTCAAGGAATTAATTCTATATTCTAAAAACAC
AAATGATACTTCTAAAAAAAATCATGAATGGCATCAACTCTGAATCAAATCTTTGCAGATGCACCTACTT
CTCATTTCCACTGTCACATCATTTTTCCAGATCTCGCTGCCTGTTATGTGGCCCACAAACCAAGACACGT
TTTATGGCCATTAAAGCTGGCTGATCGTCGCCAAACACCAAATACATATCAATATGTACATTCGAGAAAG
AAGCGATCAAAGAAGCGTCTTCGGGCGAGTAGGAGAATGCGGAGGAGAAGGAGAACGAGCTGATCTAGTA
TCTCTCCACAATCCAATGCCAACTGACCAACTGGCCATATTCGGAGCAATTTGAAGCCAATTTCCATCGC
CTGGCGATCGCTCCATTCTTGGCTATATGTTTTTCACCGTTCCCGGGGCCATTTTCAAAGACTCGTCGGT
AAGATAAGATTGTGTCACTCGCTGTCTCTCTTCATTTGTCGAAGAATGCTGAGGAATTTCGCGATGACGT
CGGCGAGTATTTTGAAGAATGAGAATAATTTGTATTTATACGAAAATCAGTTAGTGGAATTTTCTACAAA
AACATGTTATCTATAGATAATTTTGTTGCAAAATATGTTGACTATGACAAAGATTGTATGTATATACCTT
TAATGTATTCTCATTTTCTTATGTATTTATAATGGCAATGATGATACTGATGATATTTTAAGATGATGCC
AGACCACAGGCTGATTTCTGCGTCTTTTGCCGAACGCAGTGCATGTGCGGTTGTTGTTTTTTGGAATAGT
TTCAATTTTCGGACTGTCCGCTTTGATTTCAGTTTCTTGGCTTATTCAAAAAGCAAAGTAAAGCCAAAAA
AGCGAGATGGCAATACCAAATGCGGCAAAACGGTAGTGGAAGGAAAGGGGTGCGGGGCAGCGGAAGGAAG
GGTGGGGCGGGGCGTGGCGGGGTCTGTGGCTGGGCGCGACGTCACCGACGTTGGAGCCACTCCTTTGACC
ATGTGTGCGTGTGTGTATTATTCGTGTCTCGCCACTCGCCGGTTGTTTTTTTCTTTTTATCTCGCTCTCT
CTAGCGCCATCTCGTACGCATGCTCAACGCACCGCATGTTGCCGTGTCCTTTATGCGTCATTTTGGCTCG
AAATAGGCAATTATTTAAACAAAGATTAGTCAACGAAAACGCTAAAATAAATAAGTCTACAATATGGTTA
CTTATTGCCATGTGTGTGCAGCCAACGATAGCAACAAAAGCAACAACACAGTGGCTTTCCCTCTTTCACT
TTTTGTTTGCAAGCGCGTGCGAGCAAGACGGCACGACCGGCAAACGCAATTACGCTGACAAAGAGCAGAC
GAAGTTTTGGCCGAAAAACATCAAGGCGCCTGATACGAATGCATTTGCAATAACAATTGCGATATTTAAT
ATTGTTTATGAAGCTGTTTGACTTCAAAACACACAAAAAAAAAAATAAAACAAATTATTTGAAAGAGAAT
TAGGAATCGGACAGCTTATCGTTACGGGCTAACAGCACACCGAGACGAAATAGCTTACCTGACGTCACAG
CCTCTGGAAGAACTGCCGCCAAGCAGAGAGAGAGAGAAAAAGAGGGAGAGCAGCTTAGACCGCATGTGCT
TGTGTGTGAGGCGTCTCTCTCTTCGTCTCCTGTTTGCGCAAACGCATAGACTGCACTGAGAAAATCGATT
ACCTATTTTTTATGAATGAATATTTGCACTATTACTATTCAAAACTATTAAGATAGCAATCACATTCAAT
AGCCAAATACTATACCACCTGAGCGATGCAACGAAATGATCAATTTGAGCAAAAATGCTGCATATTTAGG
ACGGCATCATTATAGAAATGCTTCTTGCTGTGTACTTTTCTCTCGTCTGGCAGCTGTTTCGCCGTTATTG
TTAAAACCGGCTTAAGTTAGGTGTGTTTTCTACGACTAGTGATGCCCCTACTAGAAGATGTGTGTTGCAC
AAATGTCCCTGAATAACCAATTTGAAGTGCAGATAGCAGTAAACGTAAGCTAATATGAATATTATTTAAC
TGTAATGTTTTAATATCGCTGGACATTACTAATAAACCCACTATAAACACATGTACATATGTATGTTTTG
GCATACAATGAGTAGTTGGGGAAAAAATGTGTAAAAGCACCGTGACCATCACAGCATAAAGATAACCAGC
TGAAGTATCGAATATGAGTAACCCCCAAATTGAATCACATGCCGCAACTGATAGGACCCATGGAAGTACA
CTCTTCATGGCGATATACAAGACACACACAAGCACGAACACCCAGTTGCGGAGGAAATTCTCCGTAAATG
AAAACCCAATCGGCGAACAATTCATACCCATATATGGTAAAAGTTTTGAACGCGACTTGAGAGCGGAGAG
CATTGCGGCTGATAAGGTTTTAGCGCTAAGCGGGCTTTATAAAACGGGCTGCGGGACCAGTTTTCATATC
ACTACCGTTTGAGTTCTTGTGCTGTGTGGATACTCCTCCCGACACAAAGCCGCTCCATCAGCCAGCAGTC
GTCTAATCCAGAGACCCCGGATCGGGGTACCAACATGGACGCACAAACACGACGACGTGAGCGTCGCGCT
GAGAAACAAGCTCAATGGAAAGCTGCAAACGGTGGATCTCCTCCACATATGGCTTACCCATACGATGTTC
CAGATTACGCTCCTCCAAGCTTGATGATGACTGAAAAGTTAAATTCTGGGCACACTAATTTAACAAGCAA
GGGGATTATAAATGATCTTCAAATTGCTGGAAACACAAGTGACGATATGGGCTGGAAATCAAAGCTGAAG
CTGCCGCCAAAGGACAACCGATTCAAAACAACTGATGTGACCGATACGCGAGGCAATGAATTCGAGGAGT
TTTGCCTTAAAAGAGAACTGCTTATGGGTATATTCGAGAAGGGATGGGAGCGCCCTTCGCCAATTCAGGA
AGCAGCTATTCCTATAGCATTAAGTGGAAAAGATGTGCTGGCTCGGGCCAAGAACGGCACAGGCAAGACA
GGAGCCTACTGCATCCCAGTTTTAGAACAAATCGACCCAACCAAGGACTACATTCAGGCACTTGTGATGG
TCCCCACCCGAGAGTTGGCGCTACAAACCTCACAGATATGTATTGAGCTGGCGAAACATCTTGATATCCG
GGTAATGGTCACAACGGGAGGTACCATTCTAAAGGATGACATTCTTCGTATTTATCAAAAAGTACAATTA
ATTATTGCCACTCCCGGACGAATATTAGATCTGATGGATAAGAAAGTTGCCGATATGTCGCATTGCAGAA
TATTAGTTTTGGATCAGGCCGATAAGCTATTGTCGCTTGATTTTCAAGGCATGCTGGATCATGTTATACT
AAAGTTACCAAAGGATCCACAGATCTTGCTATTTTCCGCAACATTTCCACTAACAGTCAAGAATTTCATG
GAGAAGCATTTACGCGAGCCTTACGAGATCAACCTGATGGAGGAGCTAACACTGAAGGGTGTCACTCAGT
ACTATGCATTCGTACAGGAGCGCCAGAAAGTACACTGCTTGAATACGCTCTTTTCGAAGCTGCAGATCAA
TCAGTCTATCATATTCTGCAATTCCACGCAACGTGTCGAGCTATTGGCCAAAAAGATCACAGAGCTTGGA
TATTGCTGTTACTATATACACGCTAAGATGGCCCAGGCACACAGAAATCGAGTATTCCACGATTTCCGCC
AAGGACTCTGTCGCAATCTGGTGTGCTCCGACCTGTTCACCCGTGGTATCGACGTGCAGGCCGTGAATGT
AGTAATCAATTTCGATTTCCCACGAATGGCAGAGACATACTTGCATCGAATTGGTCGCTCAGGACGTTTC
GGTCATTTGGGTATTGCTATTAATCTGATAACCTACGAGGATCGGTTTGATCTGCATCGGATTGAAAAAG
AACTTGGAACCGAAATAAAGCCTATTCCGAAGGTCATAGACCCCGCCCTTTATGTCGCAAACGTTGGCGC
ATCCGTTGGCGATACTTGCAACAACAGTGATCTGAATAATTCTGCGAACGAGGAGGGCAACGTTAGCAAA
TAAGCGGCCGCTCGAGTCTAGAGGGCCCGCGGTTCGAAGGTAAGCCTATCCCTAACCCTCTCCTCGGTCT
CGATTCTACGCGTACCGGTCATCATCACCATCACCATTGAGTTTAAACCCGCTGATCAGCCTCGACTGTG
CCTTCTAAGGCCTGAGCTCGCTGATCAGCCTCGATCGAGGATCCAGACATGATAAGATACATTGATGAGT
TTGGACAAACCACAACTAGAATGCAGTGAAAAAAATGCTTTATTTGTGAAATTTGTGATGCTATTGCTTT
ATTTGTAACCATTATAAGCTGCAATAAACAAGTTAACAACAACAATTGCATTCATTTTATGTTTCAGGTT
CAGGGGGAGGTGTGGGAGGTTTTTTAAAGCAAGTAAAACCTCTACAAATGTGGTATGGCTGATTATGATC
AGTCGACCGATGCCCTTGAGAGCCTTCAACCCAGTCAGCTCCTTCCGGTGGGCGCGGGGCATGACTATCG
TCGCCGCACTTATGACTGTCTTCTTTATCATGCAACTCGTAGGACAGGTGCCGGCAGCGCTCTGGGTCAT
TTTCGGCGAGGACCGCTTTCGCTGGAGCGCGACGATGATCGGCCTGTCGCTTGCGGTATTCGGAATCTTG
CACGCCCTCGCTCAAGCCTTCGTCACTGGTCCCGCCACCAAACGTTTCGGCGAGAAGCAGGCCATTATCG
CCGGCATGGCGGCCGACGCGCTGGGCTACGTCTTGCTGGCGTTCGCGACGCGAGGCTGGATGGCCTTCCC
CATTATGATTCTTCTCGCTTCCGGCGGCATCGGGATGCCCGCGTTGCAGGCCATGCTGTCCAGGCAGGTA
GATGACGACCATCAGGGACAGCTTCAAGGATCGCTCGCGGCTCTTACCAGCCAGCAAAAGGCCAGGAACC
GTAAAAAGGCCGCGTTGCTGGCGTTTTTCCATAGGCTCCGCCCCCCTGACGAGCATCACAAAAATCGACG
CTCAAGTCAGAGGTGGCGAAACCCGACAGGACTATAAAGATACCAGGCGTTTCCCCCTGGAAGCTCCCTC
GTGCGCTCTCCTGTTCCGACCCTGCCGCTTACCGGATACCTGTCCGCCTTTCTCCCTTCGGGAAGCGTGG
CGCTTTCTCAATGCTCACGCTGTAGGTATCTCAGTTCGGTGTAGGTCGTTCGCTCCAAGCTGGGCTGTGT
GCACGAACCCCCCGTTCAGCCCGACCGCTGCGCCTTATCCGGTAACTATCGTCTTGAGTCCAACCCGGTA
AGACACGACTTATCGCCACTGGCAGCAGCCACTGGTAACAGGATTAGCAGAGCGAGGTATGTAGGCGGTG
CTACAGAGTTCTTGAAGTGGTGGCCTAACTACGGCTACACTAGAAGGACAGTATTTGGTATCTGCGCTCT
GCTGAAGCCAGTTACCTTCGGAAAAAGAGTTGGTAGCTCTTGATCCGGCAAACAAACCACCGCTGGTAGC
GGTGGTTTTTTTGTTTGCAAGCAGCAGATTACGCGCAGAAAAAAAGGATCTCAAGAAGATCCTTTGATCT
TTTCTACGGGGTCTGACGCTCAGTGGAACGAAAACTCACGTTAAGGGATTTTGGTCATGAGATTATCAAA
AAGGATCTTCACCTAGATCCTTTTAAATTAAAAATGAAGTTTTAAATCAATCTAAAGTATATATGAGTAA
ACTTGGTCTGACAGTTACCAATGCTTAATCAGTGAGGCACCTATCTCAGCGATCTGTCTATTTCGTTCAT
CCATAGTTGCCTGACTCCCCGTCGTGTAGATAACTACGATACGGGAGGGCTTACCATCTGGCCCCAGTGC
TGCAATGATACCGCGAGACCCACGCTCACCGGCTCCAGATTTATCAGCAATAAACCAGCCAGCCGGAAGG
GCCGAGCGCAGAAGTGGTCCTGCAACTTTATCCGCCTCCATCCAGTCTATTAATTGTTGCCGGGAAGCTA
GAGTAAGTAGTTCGCCAGTTAATAGTTTGCGCAACGTTGTTGCCATTGCTGCAGGCATCGTGGTGTCACG
CTCGTCGTTTGGTATGGCTTCATTCAGCTCCGGTTCCCAACGATCAAGGCGAGTTACATGATCCCCCATG
TTGTGCAAAAAAGCGGTTAGCTCCTTCGGTCCTCCGATCGTTGTCAGAAGTAAGTTG
